Addgene plasmid #31141: pcDNA3.1-ADAM7 (S703N)
Depositing lab: Yardena Samuels. Depositing organization: National Human Genome Research Institute (NHGRI). Publication: Analysis of the disintegrin-metalloproteinases family reveals ADAM29 and ADAM7 are often mutated in melanoma. Wei X, Moncada-Pazos A, Cal S, Soria-Valles C, Gartner J, Rudloff U, Lin JC, Rosenberg SA, Lopez-Otin C, Samuels Y. Hum Mutat. 2011 Jun;32(6):E2148-75. doi: 10.1002/humu.21477. Epub 2011 Feb 24. PubMed 21618342.
Backbone
  Vector backbone: pcDNA3.1
  Backbone size w/o insert (bp): 5500
  Vector type: Mammalian Expression
  Selectable markers: Neomycin (select with G418)
Growth in bacteria
  Bacterial resistance: Ampicillin, 100 μg/mL
  Growth temperature: 37°C
  Growth strain: DH5alpha
  Copy number: High Copy
Gene/Insert
  Gene/Insert name: ADAM7
  Species: H. sapiens (human)
  Insert size (bp): 2265
  Mutation: S703N
  Entrez Gene: ADAM7 (a.k.a. ADAM 7, ADAM-7, EAPI, GP-83, GP83)
  Tag / fusion protein: FLAG (C terminal on insert)
  Cloning method: Restriction Enzyme; 5′ cloning site XbaI (not destroyed); 3′ cloning site NotI (not destroyed)
  Sequencing primers: 5′ n/a
Terms and licenses: Academic/Nonprofit Terms; Industry Terms: Not Available to Industry
How to cite: pcDNA3.1-ADAM7 (S703N) was a gift from Yardena Samuels (Addgene plasmid # 31141 ; http://n2t.net/addgene:31141 ; RRID:Addgene_31141)
