[The description below was written by a language model from this plasmid's Addgene catalogue record.]
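Description:
pcDNA3.1-ADAM7 (S703N) is a mammalian expression plasmid built on the pcDNA3.1 backbone (about 5.5 kb without insert). It is maintained in E. coli as a high-copy plasmid under ampicillin selection, and it carries a neomycin resistance marker so that transfected mammalian cells can be selected with G418, allowing either transient expression or the derivation of stable lines. The record does not list the promoter or other regulatory elements. pcDNA3.1 vectors conventionally drive the insert from the CMV immediate-early promoter with a downstream polyadenylation signal, but no feature table is provided here to confirm the details.

The insert is a roughly 2.3 kb human ADAM7 coding sequence, cloned between XbaI and NotI sites that both remain intact, so the insert can be excised or transferred. ADAM7 belongs to the disintegrin-metalloproteinase (ADAM) family of membrane-associated proteins. This version carries the missense substitution S703N and is fused to a C-terminal FLAG epitope, which permits detection or immunoprecipitation of the expressed protein with anti-FLAG antibodies without needing an ADAM7-specific reagent.

The associated publication surveyed the ADAM gene family in melanoma and reported that ADAM7 and ADAM29 are frequently mutated in that cancer. This suggests the S703N construct represents one of the variants examined in that work, although the record does not explicitly describe the mutation's origin. The plasmid is suited to expressing the mutant protein in cultured mammalian cells, typically for comparison with wild-type ADAM7 to assess the functional consequences of the substitution.
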