>Addgene plasmid #31141 | pcDNA3.1-ADAM7 (S703N) | addgene partial sequence | sequence record 35760 | BGH-rev
CTTGGTACCGAGCTCGGATCCACTAGTCCAGTGTGGTGGAATTCTGCAGATATCCAGCACAGTGGCGGCC
GCCTACTTATCGTCGTCATCCTTGTAATCCTTGGCACTTTGATTGGGATCTGCGATTCCTCTTGAATCTT
TACTTGCAGGTTTATTTAGGAAATGAATTTCTGGCAGGATTGGCTCAGTCCTTATCTGCTGCTCATCACC
AAAGTATCCTTTGTTCTCCACTCCCAGGGTTTCTGTAGGTGGGTTCTGAACTTGCTTCAACTTGATACAT
TTTCGGTAACGAACTAATAGTATAAGAACTCCGATACCGACAATAACCAGGACAAGCACAACAACCAAGA
TGGTGATATTGGTAACATGTAAGGTTTCTTCACAGGCTACAGGTGCCTGTCCTTCCTCACAGTGGCACTG
GAGTCCGTGGCCATCCACAGGATTTTCATTGCACTGAGAGGGGCAATTGGTTGAGATATAGACCTTTTCC
ATGTTTAGACATTCACCATTGTTGCACACCATTCCCTCTCCACATTTTGTTCCTGACGCCACCAGGCCAA
TGTCTGTAGANNCATGGTATAAAAAAATAGTTTTGCATTTGACAGTAGCATTCTTCTGGGGATCCTTAAG
GTGATAAGTCTTGTCTTCTCCAAGGAGAGAGGAAAGCTCCCCTCCAGTGCAGTAGATCTTTCCACATCTG
ACATCTTTCTCCTCACAGGGAAGAAATCTGTTTTCCTTGTTTTTGCAGTATCCAAATTTATTTCCTTTTG
TATTCATCTTGTAGCAGATATCATGACTCTCTATTGCCTCATCATCAAATAGTTCAGAGCACTGATCCTC
ACGAGTTGGACATTTCCCCATGAAACAGTAGCCTTCTGAGTTCTTGCAA
